Addgene plasmid #215267: GB4653
Purpose: TU for the constitutive expression of the flippase (FLP) recombinase with a nopaline synthase (Nos) promoter
Depositing lab: Diego Orzaez. Depositing organization: Instituto de Biologia Molecular y Celular de Plantas. Publication: A quantitative autonomous bioluminescence reporter system with a wide dynamic range for Plant Synthetic Biology. Calvache C, Vazquez-Vilar M, Moreno-Gimenez E, Orzaez D. Plant Biotechnol J. 2024 Jan;22(1):37-47. doi: 10.1111/pbi.14146. Epub 2023 Oct 26. PubMed 37882352.
Backbone
  Vector backbone: pDGB3_alpha2
  Backbone manufacturer: self-made; derived from pCambia1302 generated at the Cambia Institute
  Vector type: Synthetic Biology
Growth in bacteria
  Bacterial resistance: Kanamycin, 50 μg/mL
  Growth temperature: 37°C
  Growth strain: DH5alpha
  Copy number: High Copy
Gene/Insert
  Gene/Insert name: pNos:FLP:tNos
  Species: Synthetic
  Mutation: BsaI and BsmBI sites removed
  Cloning method: Restriction Enzyme; 5′ cloning site BsaI (destroyed during cloning); 3′ cloning site BsaI (destroyed during cloning)
Terms and licenses: Academic/Nonprofit Terms; Industry Terms: Not Available to Industry
How to cite: GB4653 was a gift from Diego Orzaez (Addgene plasmid # 215267 ; http://n2t.net/addgene:215267 ; RRID:Addgene_215267)
