[The description below was written by a language model from this plasmid's Addgene catalogue record and pLannotate feature annotations shown in this document.]
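Description:
GB4653 is a GoldenBraid transcriptional unit plasmid for plant synthetic biology, built in the pDGB3_alpha2 backbone, a self-made binary vector derived from pCambia1302. The annotated sequence (about 8.7 kb) shows the typical binary architecture. Nopaline-type left and right T-DNA border repeats flank the payload, so that Agrobacterium can transfer it into plant cells. The backbone carries the pVS1 replication and stability functions (oriV, RepA, StaA), which are the elements that maintain such plasmids in Agrobacterium. It also has a high-copy ColE1/pMB1-type origin with the pBR322 bom site for propagation in E. coli. Bacterial selection is by kanamycin through an aph(3')-Ia gene located outside the borders. No plant selectable marker is annotated within the T-DNA.

The insert, pNos:FLP:tNos, places a flippase recombinase coding sequence under the nopaline synthase promoter, which provides constitutive expression in plants, and ends it with the nopaline synthase terminator and polyadenylation signal. The feature table identifies the coding region as matching FLPo, a nuclear-targeted, thermostable, codon-optimised FLP. It is split into two fragments by the IV2 intron, a modified second intron of the potato ST-LS1 gene. An intron in this position generally restricts production of functional protein to eukaryotic cells that can splice it, preventing recombinase activity in the bacterial hosts. Internal BsaI and BsmBI sites were removed to keep the part compatible with Type IIS assembly, and the BsaI sites used for cloning were destroyed in the process.

As an alpha-level unit, the plasmid can be used directly or combined with other transcriptional units into multigene constructs. It supplies FLP to recombine FRT-flanked sequences in plants. The associated work concerns a quantitative autonomous bioluminescence reporter system, but the record does not describe the specific FRT targets.
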