Features (pLannotate 1.2.2; 16 found; start..end, strand, type, name):
     83..262     +  promoter       NOS promoter: nopaline synthase promoter
    297..1007    +  CDS            FLPo (fragment): nuclear-targeted site-specific recombinase FLPo is a mouse codon-optimized fusion between the SV40 nuclear localization signal and a thermostable version of the Saccharomyces cerevisiae site-specific recombinase FLP. Recombination occurs at FRT sequences.
   1007..1195    +  intron         IV2 intron: modified second intron of the potato ST-LS1 gene (Vancanneyt et al., 1990)
   1193..1784    +  CDS            FLPo (fragment): nuclear-targeted site-specific recombinase FLPo is a mouse codon-optimized fusion between the SV40 nuclear localization signal and a thermostable version of the Saccharomyces cerevisiae site-specific recombinase FLP. Recombination occurs at FRT sequences.
   1808..2060    +  terminator     NOS terminator: nopaline synthase terminator and poly(A) signal
   2181..2268    +  promoter       AmpR promoter (fragment): bla
   2297..2321    +  misc_feature   RB T-DNA repeat: right border repeat from nopaline C58 T-DNA
   2661..3062    +  CDS            Y4CG_SINFN (fragment): Protein inferred from homology: Swiss-Prot protein existence level 3. From Sinorhizobium fredii (strain NBRC 101917 / NGR234).
   3622..4251    +  CDS            pVS1 StaA: stability protein from the Pseudomonas plasmid pVS1 (Heeb et al., 2000)
   4680..5753    +  CDS            pVS1 RepA: replication protein from the Pseudomonas plasmid pVS1 (Heeb et al., 2000)
   5819..6013    +  rep_origin     pVS1 oriV: origin of replication for the Pseudomonas plasmid pVS1 (Heeb et al., 2000)
   6216..6255    +  CDS            rop (fragment): Rop protein, which maintains plasmids at low copy number; rop
   6357..6497    +  misc_feature   bom: basis of mobility region from pBR322
   6683..7271    -  rep_origin     ori: high-copy-number ColE1/pMB1/pBR322/pUC origin of replication
   7359..8174    -  CDS            KanR: aminoglycoside phosphotransferase; aph(3')-Ia; confers resistance to kanamycin in bacteria or G418 (Geneticin®) in eukaryotes
   8607..8631    +  misc_feature   LB T-DNA repeat: left border repeat from nopaline C58 T-DNA
>Addgene plasmid #215267 | GB4653 | addgene full sequence | sequence record 458088 | Addgene NGS Result
GGAGATACATGAGAATTAAGGGAGTCACGGTATGACCCCCGCCGATGACGCGGGACAAGCCGTTTTACGT
TTGGAACTGACAGAACCGCAACGTTGAAGGAGCCACTGAGCCGCGGGTTTCTGGAGTTTAATGAGCTAAG
CACATACGTCAGAAACCATTATTGCGCGTTCAAAAGTCGCCTAAGGTCACTATCAGCTAGCAAATATTTC
TTGTCAAAAATGCTCCACTGACGTTCCATAAATTCCCCTCGGTATCCAATTAGAGTCTCATATTCACTCT
CAACTCGATCGAGGCAATGGCTCCTAAGAAGAAGAGGAAGGTGATGAGCCAGTTCGACATCCTGTGCAAG
ACCCCCCCCAAGGTGCTGGTGCGGCAGTTCGTGGAGAGATTCGAGAGGCCCAGCGGCGAGAAGATCGCCA
GCTGTGCCGCCGAGCTGACCTACCTGTGCTGGATGATCACCCACAACGGCACCGCCATCAAGAGGGCCAC
CTTCATGAGCTACAACACCATCATCAGCAACAGCCTGAGCTTCGACATCGTGAACAAGAGCCTGCAGTTC
AAGTACAAGACCCAGAAGGCCACCATCCTGGAGGCCAGCCTGAAGAAGCTGATCCCCGCCTGGGAGTTCA
CCATCATCCCTTACAACGGCCAGAAGCACCAGAGCGACATCACCGACATCGTGTCCAGCCTGCAGCTGCA
GTTCGAGAGCAGCGAGGAGGCCGACAAGGGCAACAGCCACAGCAAGAAGATGCTGAAGGCCCTGCTGTCC
GAGGGCGAGAGCATCTGGGAGATCACCGAGAAGATCCTGAACAGCTTCGAGTACACCAGCAGGTTCACCA
AGACCAAGACCCTGTACCAGTTCCTGTTCCTGGCCACATTCATCAACTGCGGCAGGTTCAGCGACATCAA
GAACGTGGACCCCAAGAGCTTCAAGCTGGTGCAGAACAAGTACCTGGGCGTGATCATTCAGTGCCTGGTG
ACCGAGACTAAGACAAGCGTGTCCAGGTAAGTTTCTGCTTCTACCTTTGATATATATATAATAATTATCA
TTAATTAGTAGTAATATAATATTTCAAATATTTTTTTCAAAATAAAAGAATGTAGTATATAGCAATTGCT
TTTCTGTAGTTTATAAGTGTGTATATTTTAATTTATAACTTTTCTAATATATGACCAAAATTTGTTGATG
TGCAGGCACATCTACTTTTTCAGCGCCAGAGGCAGGATCGACCCCCTGGTGTACCTGGACGAGTTCCTGA
GGAACAGCGAGCCCGTGCTGAAGAGAGTGAACAGGACCGGCAACAGCAGCAGCAACAAGCAGGAGTACCA
GCTGCTGAAGGACAACCTGGTGCGCAGCTACAACAAGGCCCTGAAGAAGAACGCCCCCTACCCCATCTTC
GCTATCAAGAACGGCCCTAAGAGCCACATCGGCAGGCACCTGATGACCAGCTTTCTGAGCATGAAGGGCC
TGACCGAGCTGACAAACGTGGTGGGCAACTGGAGCGACAAGAGGGCCTCCGCCGTGGCCAGGACCACCTA
CACCCACCAGATCACCGCCATCCCCGACCACTACTTCGCCCTGGTGTCCAGGTACTACGCCTACGACCCC
ATCAGCAAGGAGATGATCGCCCTGAAGGACGAGACTAACCCCATCGAGGAGTGGCAGCACATCGAGCAGC
TGAAGGGCAGCGCCGAGGGCAGCATCAGATACCCCGCCTGGAACGGCATCATCAGCCAGGAGGTGCTGGA
CTACCTGAGCAGCTACATCAACAGGCGGATCTGAGCTTGGAATGGATCTTCGATCCCGATCGTTCAAACA
TTTGGCAATAAAGTTTCTTAAGATTGAATCCTGTTGCCGGTCTTGCGACGATTATCATATAATTTCTGTT
GAATTACGTTAAGCATGTAATAATTAACATGTAATGCATGACGTTATTTATGAGATGGGTTTTTATGATT
AGAGTCCCGCAATTATACATTTAATACGCGATAGAAAACAAAATATAGCGCGCAAACTAGGATAAATTAT
CGCGCGCGGTGTCATCTATGTTACTAGATCGGGAATTGCCAAGCTAATTCTTGAAGACGAAAGGGCCTCG
TGATACGCCTATTTTTATAGGTTAATGTCATGATAATAATGGTTTCTTAGACGTCAGGTGGCACTTTTCG
GGGAAATGTGCGCGGAACCCCTATTTGTTTATTTTTCTAAATACATTCAAATATGTATCCGCTCATGAGA
CAATAACCCTGATAAATGCTTCAATAATGGGACCGACTCGCGCTTGAGACGAAGCTTGACAGGATATATT
GGCGGGTAAACCTAAGAGAAAAGAGCGTTTATTAGAATAATCGGATATTTAAAAGGGCGTGAAAAGGTTT
ATCCGTTCGTCCATTTGTATGTGCATGCCAACCACAGGGTTCCCCTCGGGATCAAAGTACTTTGATCCAA
CCCCTCCGCTGCTATAGTGCAGTCGGCTTCTGACGTTCAGTGCAGCCGTCATCTGAAAACGACATGTCGC
ACAAGTCCTAAGTTACGCGACAGGCTGCCGCCCTGCCCTTTTCCTGGCGTTTTCTTGTCGCGTGTTTTAG
TCGCATAAAGTAGAATACTTGCGACTAGAACCGGAGACATTACGCCATGAACAAGAGCGCCGCCGCTGGC
CTGCTGGGCTATGCCCGCGTCAGCACCGACGACCAGGACTTGACCAACCAACGGGCCGAACTGCACGCGG
CCGGCTGCACCAAGCTGTTTTCCGAGAAGATCACCGGCACCAGGCGCGACCGCCCGGAGCTGGCCAGGAT
GCTTGACCACCTACGCCCTGGCGACGTTGTGACAGTGACCAGGCTAGACCGCCTGGCCCGCAGCACCCGC
GACCTACTGGACATTGCCGAGCGCATCCAGGAGGCCGGCGCGGGCCTGCGTAGCCTGGCAGAGCCGTGGG
CCGACACCACCACGCCGGCCGGCCGCATGGTGTTGACCGTGTTCGCCGGCATTGCCGAGTTCGAGCGTTC
CCTAATCATCGACCGCACCCGGAGCGGGCGCGAGGCCGCCAAGGCCCGAGGCGTGAAGTTTGGCCCCCGC
CCTACCCTCACCCCGGCACAGATCGCGCACGCCCGCGAGCTGATCGACCAGGAAGGCCGCACCGTGAAAG
AGGCGGCTGCACTGCTTGGCGTGCATCGCTCGACCCTGTACCGCGCACTTGAGCGCAGCGAGGAAGTGAC
GCCCACCGAGGCCAGGCGGCGCGGTGCCTTCCGTGAGGACGCATTGACCGAGGCCGACGCCCTGGCGGCC
GCCGAGAATGAACGCCAAGAGGAACAAGCATGAAACCGCACCAGGACGGCCAGGACGAACCGTTTTTCAT
TACCGAAGAGATCGAGGCGGAGATGATCGCGGCCGGGTACGTGTTCGAGCCGCCCGCGCACCTCTCAACC
GTGCGGCTGCATGAAATCCTGGCCGGTTTGTCTGATGCCAAGCTGGCGGCCTGGCCGGCCAGCTTGGCCG
CTGAAGAAACCGAGCGCCGCCGTCTAAAAAGGTGATGTGTATTTGAGTAAAACAGCTTGCGTCATGCGGT
CGCTGCGTATATGATGCGATGAGTAAATAAACAAATACGCAAGGGGAACGCATGAAGGTTATCGCTGTAC
TTAACCAGAAAGGCGGGTCAGGCAAGACGACCATCGCAACCCATCTAGCCCGCGCCCTGCAACTCGCCGG
GGCCGATGTTCTGTTAGTCGATTCCGATCCCCAGGGCAGTGCCCGCGATTGGGCGGCCGTGCGGGAAGAT
CAACCGCTAACCGTTGTCGGCATCGACCGCCCGACGATTGACCGCGACGTGAAGGCCATCGGCCGGCGCG
ACTTCGTAGTGATCGACGGAGCGCCCCAGGCGGCGGACTTGGCTGTGTCCGCGATCAAGGCAGCCGACTT
CGTGCTGATTCCGGTGCAGCCAAGCCCTTACGACATATGGGCCACCGCCGACCTGGTGGAGCTGGTTAAG
CAGCGCATTGAGGTCACGGATGGAAGGCTACAAGCGGCCTTTGTCGTGTCGCGGGCGATCAAAGGCACGC
GCATCGGCGGTGAGGTTGCCGAGGCGCTGGCCGGGTACGAGCTGCCCATTCTTGAGTCCCGTATCACGCA
GCGCGTGAGCTACCCAGGCACTGCCGCCGCCGGCACAACCGTTCTTGAATCAGAACCCGAGGGCGACGCT
GCCCGCGAGGTCCAGGCGCTGGCCGCTGAAATTAAATCAAAACTCATTTGAGTTAATGAGGTAAAGAGAA
AATGAGCAAAAGCACAAACACGCTAAGTGCCGGCCGTCCGAGCGCACGCAGCAGCAAGGCTGCAACGTTG
GCCAGCCTGGCAGACACGCCAGCCATGAAGCGGGTCAACTTTCAGTTGCCGGCGGAGGATCACACCAAGC
TGAAGATGTACGCGGTACGCCAAGGCAAGACCATTACCGAGCTGCTATCTGAATACATCGCGCAGCTACC
AGAGTAAATGAGCAAATGAATAAATGAGTAGATGAATTTTAGCGGCTAAAGGAGGCGGCATGGAAAATCA
AGAACAACCAGGCACCGACGCCGTGGAATGCCCCATGTGTGGAGGAACGGGCGGTTGGCCAGGCGTAAGC
GGCTGGGTTGCCTGCCGGCCCTGCAATGGCACTGGAACCCCCAAGCCCGAGGAATCGGCGTGAGCGGTCG
CAAACCATCCGGCCCGGTACAAATCGGCGCGGCGCTGGGTGATGACCTGGTGGAGAAGTTGAAGGCCGCG
CAGGCCGCCCAGCGGCAACGCATCGAGGCAGAAGCACGCCCCGGTGAATCGTGGCAAGCGGCCGCTGATC
GAATCCGCAAAGAATCCCGGCAACCGCCGGCAGCCGGTGCGCCGTCGATTAGGAAGCCGCCCAAGGGCGA
CGAGCAACCAGATTTTTTCGTTCCGATGCTCTATGACGTGGGCACCCGCGATAGTCGCAGCATCATGGAC
GTGGCCGTTTTCCGTCTGTCGAAGCGTGACCGACGAGCTGGCGAGGTGATCCGCTACGAGCTTCCAGACG
GGCACGTAGAGGTTTCCGCAGGGCCGGCCGGCATGGCCAGTGTGTGGGATTACGACCTGGTACTGATGGC
GGTTTCCCATCTAACCGAATCCATGAACCGATACCGGGAAGGGAAGGGAGACAAGCCCGGCCGCGTGTTC
CGTCCACACGTTGCGGACGTACTCAAGTTCTGCCGGCGAGCCGATGGCGGAAAGCAGAAAGACGACCTGG
TAGAAACCTGCATTCGGTTAAACACCACGCACGTTGCCATGCAGCGTACGAAGAAGGCCAAGAACGGCCG
CCTGGTGACGGTATCCGAGGGTGAAGCCTTGATTAGCCGCTACAAGATCGTAAAGAGCGAAACCGGGCGG
CCGGAGTACATCGAGATCGAGCTAGCTGATTGGATGTACCGCGAGATCACAGAAGGCAAGAACCCGGACG
TGCTGACGGTTCACCCCGATTACTTTTTGATCGATCCCGGCATCGGCCGTTTTCTCTACCGCCTGGCACG
CCGCGCCGCAGGCAAGGCAGAAGCCAGATGGTTGTTCAAGACGATCTACGAACGCAGTGGCAGCGCCGGA
GAGTTCAAGAAGTTCTGTTTCACCGTGCGCAAGCTGATCGGGTCAAATGACCTGCCGGAGTACGATTTGA
AGGAGGAGGCGGGGCAGGCTGGCCCGATCCTAGTCATGCGCTACCGCAACCTGATCGAGGGCGAAGCATC
CGCCGGTTCCTAATGTACGGAGCAGATGCTAGGGCAAATTGCCCTAGCAGGGGAAAAAGGTCGAAAAGGA
CTCTTTCCTGTGGATAGCACGTACATTGGGAACCCAAAGCCGTACATTGGGAACCGGAACCCGTACATTG
GGAACCCAAAGCCGTACATTGGGAACCGGTCACACATGTAAGTGACTGATATAAAAGAGAAAAAAGGCGA
TTTTTCCGCCTAAAACTCTTTAAAACTTATTAAAACTCTTAAAACCCGCCTGGCCTGTGCATAACTGTCT
GGCCAGCGCACAGCCGAAGAGCTGCAAAAAGCGCCTACCCTTCGGTCGCTGCGCTCCCTACGCCCCGCCG
CTTCGCGTCGGCCTATCGCGGCCGCTGGCCGCTCAAAAATGGCTGGCCTACGGCCAGGCAATCTACCAGG
GCGCGGACAAGCCGCGCCGTCGCCACTCGACCGCCGGCGCCCACATCAAGGCACCCTGCCTCGCGCGTTT
CGGTGATGACGGTGAAAACCTCTGACACATGCAGCTCCCGGTGACGGTCACAGCTTGTCTGTAAGCGGAT
GCCGGGAGCAGACAAGCCCGTCAGGGCGCGTCAGCGGGTGTTGGCGGGTGTCGGGGCGCAGCCATGACCC
AGTCACGTAGCGATAGCGGAGTGTATACTGGCTTAACTATGCGGCATCAGAGCAGATTGTACTGAGAGTG
CACCATATGCGGTGTGAAATACCGCACAGATGCGTAAGGAGAAAATACCGCATCAGGCGCTCTTCCGCTT
CCTCGCTCACTGACTCGCTGCGCTCGGTCGTTCGGCTGCGGCGAGCGGTATCAGCTCACTCAAAGGCGGT
AATACGGTTATCCACAGAATCAGGGGATAACGCAGGAAAGAACATGTGAGCAAAAGGCCAGCAAAAGGCC
AGGAACCGTAAAAAGGCCGCGTTGCTGGCGTTTTTCCATAGGCTCCGCCCCCCTGACGAGCATCACAAAA
ATCGACGCTCAAGTCAGAGGTGGCGAAACCCGACAGGACTATAAAGATACCAGGCGTTTCCCCCTGGAAG
CTCCCTCGTGCGCTCTCCTGTTCCGACCCTGCCGCTTACCGGATACCTGTCCGCCTTTCTCCCTTCGGGA
AGCGTGGCGCTTTCTCATAGCTCACGCTGTAGGTATCTCAGTTCGGTGTAGGTCGTTCGCTCCAAGCTGG
GCTGTGTGCACGAACCCCCCGTTCAGCCCGACCGCTGCGCCTTATCCGGTAACTATCGTCTTGAGTCCAA
CCCGGTAAGACACGACTTATCGCCACTGGCAGCAGCCACTGGTAACAGGATTAGCAGAGCGAGGTATGTA
GGCGGTGCTACAGAGTTCTTGAAGTGGTGGCCTAACTACGGCTACACTAGAAGGACAGTATTTGGTATCT
GCGCTCTGCTGAAGCCAGTTACCTTCGGAAAAAGAGTTGGTAGCTCTTGATCCGGCAAACAAACCACCGC
TGGTAGCGGTGGTTTTTTTGTTTGCAAGCAGCAGATTACGCGCAGAAAAAAAGGATCTCAAGAAGATCCT
TTGATCTTTTCTACGGGGTCTGACGCTCAGTGGAACGAAAACTCACGTTAAGGGATTTTGGTCATGCATT
CTAGGTGATTAGAAAAACTCATCGAGCATCAAATGAAACTGCAATTTATTCATATCAGGATTATCAATAC
CATATTTTTGAAAAAGCCGTTTCTGTAATGAAGGAGAAAACTCACCGAGGCAGTTCCATAGGATGGCAAG
ATCCTGGTATCGGTCTGCGATTCCGACTCGTCCAACATCAATACAACCTATTAATTTCCCCTCGTCAAAA
ATAAGGTTATCAAGTGAGAAATCACCATGAGTGACGACTGAATCCGGTGAGAATGGCAAAAGTTTATGCA
TTTCTTTCCAGACTTGTTCAACAGGCCAGCCATTACGCTCGTCATCAAAATCACTCGCATCAACCAAACC
GTTATTCATTCGTGATTGCGCCTGAGCGAGTCGAAATACGCGATCGCTGTTAAAAGGACAATTACAAACA
GGAATCGAATGCAACCGGCGCAGGAACACTGCCAGCGCATCAACAATATTTTCACCTGAATCAGGATATT
CTTCTAATACCTGGAATGCTGTTTTCCCTGGGATCGCAGTGGTGAGTAACCATGCATCATCAGGAGTACG
GATAAAATGCTTGATGGTCGGAAGAGGCATAAATTCCGTCAGCCAGTTTAGTCTGACCATCTCATCTGTA
ACATCATTGGCAACGCTACCTTTGCCATGTTTCAGAAACAACTCTGGCGCATCGGGCTTCCCATACAATC
GGTAGATTGTCGCACCTGATTGCCCGACATTATCGCGAGCCCATTTATACCCATATAAATCAGCATCCAT
GTTGGAATTTAATCGCGGCCTTGAGCAAGACGTTTCCCGTTGAATATGGCTCATAACAGAACTTATTATT
TCCTTCCTCTTTTCTACAGTATTTAAAGATACCCCAAGAAGCTAATTATAACAAGACGAACTCCAATTCA
CTGTTCCTTGCATTCTAAAACCTTAAATACCAGAAAACAGCTTTTTCAAAGTTGTTTTCAAAGTTGGCGT
ATAACATAGTATCGACGGAGCCGATTTTGAAACCGCGGTGATCACAGGCAGCAACGCTCTGTCATCGTTA
CAATCAACATGCTACCCTCCGCGAGATCATCCGTGTTTCAAACCCGGCAGCTTAGTTGCCGTTCTTCCGA
ATAGCATCGGTAACATGAGCAAAGTCTGCCGCCTTACAACGGCTCTCCCGCTGACGCCGTCCCGGACTGA
TGGGCTGCCTGTATCGAGTGGTGATTTTGTGCCGAGCTGCCGGTCGGGGAGCTGTTGGCTGGCTGGTGGC
AGGATATATTGTGGTGTAAACATAACAAGCTTCGTCTCAGTCA
